>Addgene plasmid #78287 | pTfdc1Sc | depositor full sequence | sequence record 151200 | pTfdc1Sc sequence 5685 bps
GTTTGACAGCTTATCATCGACTGCACGGTGCACCAATGCTTCTGGCGTCAGGCAGCCATCGGAAGCTGTG
GTATGGCTGTGCAGGTCGTAAATCACTGCATAATTCGTGTCGCTCAAGGCGCACTCCCGTTCTGGATAAT
GTTTTTTGCGCCGACATCATAACGGTTCTGGCAAATATTCTGAAATGAGCTGTTGACAATTAATCATCCG
GCTCGTATAATGTGTGGAATTGTGAGCGGATAACAATTTCACACAGGAAACAGACCATGGAATTCGGGAG
GAATTATATGAGGAAGCTAAATCCAGCTTTAGAATTTAGAGACTTTATCCAGGTCTTAAAAGATGAAGAT
GACTTAATCGAAATTACCGAAGAGATTGATCCAAATCTCGAAGTAGGTGCAATTATGAGGAAGGCCTATG
AATCCCACTTACCAGCCCCGTTATTTAAAAATCTCAAAGGTGCTTCGAAGGATCTTTTCAGCATTTTAGG
TTGCCCAGCCGGTTTAAGAAGTAAGGAGAAAGGAGATCATGGTAGAATTGCCCATCATCTGGGGCTCGAC
CCAAAAACAACTATCAAGGAAATCATAGATTATTTGCTGGAGTGTAAGGAGAAGGAACCTCTCCCCCCAA
TCACTGTTCCTGTGTCATCTGCACCTTGTAAAACACATATACTTTCTGAAGAAAAAATACATCTACAAAG
CCTGCCAACACCATATCTACATGTTTCAGACGGTGGCAAGTACTTACAAACGTACGGAATGTGGATTCTT
CAAACTCCAGATAAAAAATGGACTAATTGGTCAATTGCTAGAGGTATGGTTGTAGATGACAAGCATATCA
CTGGTCTGGTAATTAAACCACAACATATTAGACAAATTGCTGACTCTTGGGCAGCAATTGGAAAAGCAAA
TGAAATTCCTTTCGCGTTATGTTTTGGCGTTCCCCCAGCAGCTATTTTAGTTAGTTCCATGCCAATTCCT
GAAGGTGTTTCTGAATCGGATTATGTTGGCGCAATCTTGGGTGAGTCGGTTCCAGTAGTAAAATGTGAGA
CCAACGATTTAATGGTTCCTGCAACGAGTGAGATGGTATTTGAGGGTACTTTGTCCTTAACAGATACACA
TCTGGAAGGCCCATTTGGTGAGATGCATGGATATGTTTTCAAAAGCCAAGGTCATCCTTGTCCATTGTAC
ACTGTCAAGGCTATGAGTTACAGAGACAATGCTATTCTACCTGTTTCGAACCCCGGTCTTTGTACGGATG
AGACACATACCTTGATTGGTTCACTAGTGGCTACTGAGGCCAAGGAGCTGGCTATTGAATCTGGCTTGCC
AATTCTGGATGCCTTTATGCCTTATGAGGCTCAGGCTCTTTGGCTTATCTTAAAGGTGGATTTGAAAGGG
CTGCAAGCATTGAAGACAACGCCTGAAGAATTTTGTAAGAAGGTAGGTGATATTTACTTTAGGACAAAAG
TTGGTTTTATAGTCCATGAAATAATTTTGGTGGCAGATGATATCGACATATTTAACTTCAAAGAAGTCAT
CTGGGCCTACGTTACAAGACATACACCTGTTGCAGATCAGATGGCTTTTGATGATGTCACTTCTTTTCCT
TTGGCTCCCTTTGTTTCGCAGTCATCCAGAAGTAAGACTATGAAAGGTGGAAAGTGCGTTACTAACTGCA
TATTTAGACAGCAATATGAGCGCAGTTTTGACTACATAACTTGTAATTTTGAAAAGGGATATCCAAAAGG
ATTAGTTGACAAAGTAAATGAAAATTGGAAAAGGTACGGATATAAATAAGGATCCTCTAGAGTCGACCTG
CAGGCATGCAAGCTTGGCTGTTTTGGCGGATGAGAGAAGATTTTCAGCCTGATACAGATTAAATCAGAAC
GCAGAAGCGGTCTGATAAAACAGAATTTGCCTGGCGGCAGTAGCGCGGTGGTCCCACCTGACCCCATGCC
GAACTCAGAAGTGAAACGCCGTAGCGCCGATGGTAGTGTGGGGTCTCCCCATGCGAGAGTAGGGAACTGC
CAGGCATCAAATAAAACGAAAGGCTCAGTCGAAAGACTGGGCCTTTCGTTTTATCTGTTGTTTGTCGGTG
AACGCTCTCCTGAGTAGGACAAATCCGCCGGGAGCGGATTTGAACGTTGCGAAGCAACGGCCCGGAGGGT
GGCGGGCAGGACGCCCGCCATAAACTGCCAGGCATCAAATTAAGCAGAAGGCCATCCTGACGGATGGCCT
TTTTGCGTTTCTACAAACTCTTTTTGTTTATTTTTCTAAATACATTCAAATATGTATCCGCTCATGAGAC
AATAACCCTGATAAATGCTTCAATAATATTGAAAAAGGAAGAGTATGAGTATTCAACATTTCCGTGTCGC
CCTTATTCCCTTTTTTGCGGCATTTTGCCTTCCTGTTTTTGCTCACCCAGAAACGCTGGTGAAAGTAAAA
GATGCTGAAGATCAGTTGGGTGCACGAGTGGGTTACATCGAACTGGATCTCAACAGCGGTAAGATCCTTG
AGAGTTTTCGCCCCGAAGAACGTTTTCCAATGATGAGCACTTTTAAAGTTCTGCTATGTGGCGCGGTATT
ATCCCGTGTTGACGCCGGGCAAGAGCAACTCGGTCGCCGCATACACTATTCTCAGAATGACTTGGTTGAG
TACTCACCAGTCACAGAAAAGCATCTTACGGATGGCATGACAGTAAGAGAATTATGCAGTGCTGCCATAA
CCATGAGTGATAACACTGCGGCCAACTTACTTCTGACAACGATCGGAGGACCGAAGGAGCTAACCGCTTT
TTTGCACAACATGGGGGATCATGTAACTCGCCTTGATCGTTGGGAACCGGAGCTGAATGAAGCCATACCA
AACGACGAGCGTGACACCACGATGCCTACAGCAATGGCAACAACGTTGCGCAAACTATTAACTGGCGAAC
TACTTACTCTAGCTTCCCGGCAACAATTAATAGACTGGATGGAGGCGGATAAAGTTGCAGGACCACTTCT
GCGCTCGGCCCTTCCGGCTGGCTGGTTTATTGCTGATAAATCTGGAGCCGGTGAGCGTGGGTCTCGCGGT
ATCATTGCAGCACTGGGGCCAGATGGTAAGCCCTCCCGTATCGTAGTTATCTACACGACGGGGAGTCAGG
CAACTATGGATGAACGAAATAGACAGATCGCTGAGATAGGTGCCTCACTGATTAAGCATTGGTAACTGTC
AGACCAAGTTTACTCATATATACTTTAGATTGATTTAAAACTTCATTTTTAATTTAAAAGGATCTAGGTG
AAGATCCTTTTTGATAATCTCATGACCAAAATCCCTTAACGTGAGTTTTCGTTCCACTGAGCGTCAGACC
CCGTAGAAAAGATCAAAGGATCTTCTTGAGATCCTTTTTTTCTGCGCGTAATCTGCTGCTTGCAAACAAA
AAAACCACCGCTACCAGCGGTGGTTTGTTTGCCGGATCAAGAGCTACCAACTCTTTTTCCGAAGGTAACT
GGCTTCAGCAGAGCGCAGATACCAAATACTGTCCTTCTAGTGTAGCCGTAGTTAGGCCACCACTTCAAGA
ACTCTGTAGCACCGCCTACATACCTCGCTCTGCTAATCCTGTTACCAGTGGCTGCTGCCAGTGGCGATAA
GTCGTGTCTTACCGGGTTGGACTCAAGACGATAGTTACCGGATAAGGCGCAGCGGTCGGGCTGAACGGGG
GGTTCGTGCACACAGCCCAGCTTGGAGCGAACGACCTACACCGAACTGAGATACCTACAGCGTGAGCTAT
GAGAAAGCGCCACGCTTCCCGAAGGGAGAAAGGCGGACAGGTATCCGGTAAGCGGCAGGGTCGGAACAGG
AGAGCGCACGAGGGAGCTTCCAGGGGGAAACGCCTGGTATCTTTATAGTCCTGTCGGGTTTCGCCACCTC
TGACTTGAGCGTCGATTTTTGTGATGCTCGTCAGGGGGGCGGAGCCTATGGAAAAACGCCAGCAACGCGG
CCTTTTTACGGTTCCTGGCCTTTTGCTGGCCTTTTGCTCACATGTTCTTTCCTGCGTTATCCCCTGATTC
TGTGGATAACCGTATTACCGCCTTTGAGTGAGCTGATACCGCTCGCCGCAGCCGAACGACCGAGCGCAGC
GAGTCAGTGAGCGAGGAAGCGGAAGAGCGCCTGATGCGGTATTTTCTCCTTACGCATCTGTGCGGTATTT
CACACCGCATATGGTGCACTCTCAGTACAATCTGCTCTGATGCCGCATAGTTAAGCCAGTATACACTCCG
CTATCGCTACGTGACTGGGTCATGGCTGCGCCCCGACACCCGCCAACACCCGCTGACGCGCCCTGACGGG
CTTGTCTGCTCCCGGCATCCGCTTACAGACAAGCTGTGACCGTCTCCGGGAGCTGCATGTGTCAGAGGTT
TTCACCGTCATCACCGAAACGCGCGAGGCAGCAGATCAATTCGCGCGCGAAGGCGAAGCGGCATGCATTT
ACGTTGACACCATCGAATGGTGCAAAACCTTTCGCGGTATGGCATGATAGCGCCCGGAAGAGAGTCAATT
CAGGGTGGTGAATGTGAAACCAGTAACGTTATACGATGTCGCAGAGTATGCCGGTGTCTCTTATCAGACC
GTTTCCCGCGTGGTGAACCAGGCCAGCCACGTTTCTGCGAAAACGCGGGAAAAAGTGGAAGCGGCGATGG
CGGAGCTGAATTACATTCCCAACCGCGTGGCACAACAACTGGCGGGCAAACAGTCGTTGCTGATTGGCGT
TGCCACCTCCAGTCTGGCCCTGCACGCGCCGTCGCAAATTGTCGCGGCGATTAAATCTCGCGCCGATCAA
CTGGGTGCCAGCGTGGTGGTGTCGATGGTAGAACGAAGCGGCGTCGAAGCCTGTAAAGCGGCGGTGCACA
ATCTTCTCGCGCAACGCGTCAGTGGGCTGATCATTAACTATCCGCTGGATGACCAGGATGCCATTGCTGT
GGAAGCTGCCTGCACTAATGTTCCGGCGTTATTTCTTGATGTCTCTGACCAGACACCCATCAACAGTATT
ATTTTCTCCCATGAAGACGGTACGCGACTGGGCGTGGAGCATCTGGTCGCATTGGGTCACCAGCAAATCG
CGCTGTTAGCGGGCCCATTAAGTTCTGTCTCGGCGCGTCTGCGTCTGGCTGGCTGGCATAAATATCTCAC
TCGCAATCAAATTCAGCCGATAGCGGAACGGGAAGGCGACTGGAGTGCCATGTCCGGTTTTCAACAAACC
ATGCAAATGCTGAATGAGGGCATCGTTCCCACTGCGATGCTGGTTGCCAACGATCAGATGGCGCTGGGCG
CAATGCGCGCCATTACCGAGTCCGGGCTGCGCGTTGGTGCGGATATCTCGGTAGTGGGATACGACGATAC
CGAAGACAGCTCATGTTATATCCCGCCGTCAACCACCATCAAACAGGATTTTCGCCTGCTGGGGCAAACC
AGCGTGGACCGCTTGCTGCAACTCTCTCAGGGCCAGGCGGTGAAGGGCAATCAGCTGTTGCCCGTCTCAC
TGGTGAAAAGAAAAACCACCCTGGCGCCCAATACGCAAACCGCCTCTCCCCGCGCGTTGGCCGATTCATT
AATGCAGCTGGCACGACAGGTTTCCCGACTGGAAAGCGGGCAGTGAGCGCAACGCAATTAATGTGAGTTA
GCGCGAATTGATCTG
Features (pLannotate 1.2.2; 16 found; start..end, strand, type, name):
      3..20      +  promoter       tet promoter (fragment): E. coli promoter for tetracycline efflux protein gene
     16..117     -  CDS            yciV (fragment): RNAAM_ECOLI - Also known as trpH From Escherichia coli (strain K12).
    193..222     +  promoter       trc promoter: strong E. coli promoter; hybrid between the trp and lac UV5 promoters
    230..246     +  protein_bind   lac operator: The lac repressor binds to the lac operator to inhibit transcription in E. coli. This inhibition can be relieved by adding lactose or isopropyl-β-D-thiogalactopyranoside (IPTG). lac repressor encoded by lacI
    288..1796    +  CDS            FDC1: FDC1_YEAST - Experimental evidence at protein level: Swiss-Prot protein existence level 1. Catalyzes the reversible decarboxylation of aromatic carboxylic acids like ferulic acid, p-coumaric acid or cinnamic acid, producing the corresponding vinyl derivatives 4-vinylphenol, 4- vinylguaiacol, and styrene, respectively, which play the role of aroma metabolites (PubMed:20471595, PubMed:25647642). Not essential for ubiquinone synthesis (PubMed:20471595). From Saccharomyces cerevisiae (strain ATCC 204508 / S288c) (Baker's yeast).
   1800..1835    +  misc_feature   MCS (fragment): pUC18/19 multiple cloning site
   1919..2034    +  ncRNA          5S rRNA: Accession: RF00001 - 5S ribosomal RNA
   2038..2124    +  terminator     rrnB T1 terminator: Escherichia coli rrnB; transcription terminator T1 from the E. coli rrnB gene
   2216..2243    +  terminator     rrnB T2 terminator: transcription terminator T2 from the E. coli rrnB gene
   2263..2354    +  promoter       AmpR promoter: bla
   2355..3215    +  CDS            AmpR: β-lactamase; bla; confers resistance to ampicillin, carbenicillin, and related antibiotics
   3386..3974    +  rep_origin     ori: high-copy-number ColE1/pMB1/pBR322/pUC origin of replication
   4160..4300    -  misc_feature   bom: basis of mobility region from pBR322
   4402..4442    -  CDS            rop (fragment): Rop protein, which maintains plasmids at low copy number; rop
   4486..4563    +  promoter       lacIq promoter: lacI (mutant); In the lacIq allele, a single base change in the promoter boosts expression of the lacI gene about 10-fold.
   4564..5646    +  CDS            lacI: lac repressor; lacI; The lac repressor binds to the lac operator to inhibit transcription in E. coli. This inhibition can be relieved by adding lactose or isopropyl-β-D-thiogalactopyranoside (IPTG).
