[The description below was written by a language model from this plasmid's Addgene catalogue record and pLannotate feature annotations shown in this document.]
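Description:
pTfdc1Sc is a bacterial expression plasmid built on the pTrc99A backbone for producing the Saccharomyces cerevisiae FDC1 protein (YDR539W) in E. coli. It replicates from a ColE1/pMB1-type origin, listed as high copy, and is selected with ampicillin through the β-lactamase (AmpR) gene and its native promoter. Backbone remnants typical of this vector family also appear in the annotation, including the pBR322 bom region, a short rop fragment, and small fragments of a tet promoter and the E. coli yciV gene. These have no role in expression. The catalogue gives a total size of 5695 bp, while the deposited full sequence used for the feature table is 5685 nt, a minor discrepancy the record does not explain.

The roughly 1.5 kb FDC1 coding sequence was inserted between the EcoRI and BamHI sites, both retained, downstream of the trc promoter, a strong trp/lacUV5 hybrid, and a lac operator. The plasmid carries its own lacI gene under the up-mutated lacIq promoter. The abundant repressor keeps transcription off until it is relieved by IPTG or lactose. The remaining polylinker sequence, a 5S rRNA segment and the rrnB T1 and T2 terminators follow the insert and stop transcription before it reaches the resistance marker. No epitope or purification tag is annotated.

FDC1 decarboxylates aromatic carboxylic acids such as ferulic, p-coumaric and cinnamic acid to their vinyl derivatives, with cinnamic acid giving styrene. In line with the associated work on styrene biosynthesis from glucose in engineered E. coli, the plasmid supplies this decarboxylase activity for metabolic engineering and enzyme evaluation.
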