Addgene plasmid #78287: pTfdc1Sc
Purpose: Expresses S. cerevisiae FDC1 in E. coli
Depositing lab: David Nielsen. Depositing organization: Arizona State University. Publication: Styrene biosynthesis from glucose by engineered E. coli. McKenna R, Nielsen DR. Metab Eng. 2011 Sep;13(5):544-54. doi: 10.1016/j.ymben.2011.06.005. Epub 2011 Jun 23. PubMed 21722749.
Backbone
  Vector backbone: pTrc99A
  Backbone size w/o insert (bp): 4176
  Total vector size (bp): 5695
  Vector type: Bacterial Expression
Growth in bacteria
  Bacterial resistance: Ampicillin, 100 μg/mL
  Growth temperature: 37°C
  Growth strain: NEB Stable
  Copy number: High Copy
Gene/Insert
  Gene/Insert name: FDC1
  Species: S. cerevisiae (budding yeast)
  Insert size (bp): 1512
  Entrez Gene: FDC1 (a.k.a. YDR539W)
  Promoter: trc
  Cloning method: Restriction Enzyme; 5′ cloning site EcoRI (not destroyed); 3′ cloning site BamHI (not destroyed)
  Sequencing primers: 5′ Jasanoff-Rev (5'-gctcatgtttgacagcttatcatc-3'); 3′ pCR8_F1 (5'-ttgatgcctggcagttccct-3')
Terms and licenses: Academic/Nonprofit Terms; Industry Terms: Not Available to Industry
How to cite: pTfdc1Sc was a gift from David Nielsen (Addgene plasmid # 78287 ; http://n2t.net/addgene:78287 ; RRID:Addgene_78287)
