>Addgene plasmid #78287 | pTfdc1Sc | addgene partial sequence | sequence record 151149 | pCR8_F1 5'-ttgatgcctggcagttccct-3'
CCACACTACCATCGGCGCTACGGCGTTTCACTTCTGAGTTCGGCATGGGGTCAGGTGGGACCACCGCGCT
ACTGCCGCCAGGCAAATTCTGTTTTATCAGACCGCTTCTGCGTTCTGATTTAATCTGTATCAGGCTGAAA
ATCTTCTCTCATCCGCCAAAACAGCCAAGCTTGCATGCCTGCAGGTCGACTCTAGAGGATCCTTATTTAT
ATCCGTACCTTTTCCAATTTTCATTTACTTTGTCAACTAATCCTTTTGGATATCCCTTTTCAAAATTACA
AGTTATGTAGTCAAAACTGCGCTCATATTGCTGTCTAAATATGCAGTTAGTAACGCACTTTCCACCTTTC
ATAGTCTTACTTCTGGATGACTGCGAAACAAAGGGAGCCAAAGGAAAAGAAGTGACATCATCAAAAGCCA
TCTGATCTGCAACAGGTGTATGTCTTGTAACGTAGGCCCAGATGACTTCTTTGAAGTTAAATATGTCGAT
ATCATCTGCCACCAAAATTATTTCATGGACTATAAAACCAACTTTTGTCCTAAAGTAAATATCACCTACC
TTCTTACAAAATTCTTCAGGCGTTGTCTTCAATGCTTGCAGCCCTTTCAAATCCACCTTTAAGATAAGCC
AAAGAGCCTGAGCCTCATAAGGCATAAAGGCATCCAGAATTGGCAAGCCAGATTCAATAGCCAGCTCCTT
GGCCTCAGTAGCCACTAGTGAACCAATCAAGGTATGTGTCTCATCCGTACAAAGACCGGGGTTCGAAACA
GGTAGAATAGCATTGTCTCTGTAACTCATAGCCTTGACAGTGTACAATGGACAAGGATGACCTTGGCTTT
TGAAAACATATCCATGCATCTCACCAAATGGGCCTTCCAGATGTGTATCTGTTAAGGACAAAGTACCCTC
AAATACCATCTCACTCGTTGCAGGAACCATTAAATCGTTGGTCTCACATTTTACTACTGGAACCGACTCA
CCCAAGATTGCGCCAACATAATCCGATTCAGAAACACCTTCAGGAATTGGCATGGAACTAACTAAAATAG
CTGCTGGGG
