>Addgene plasmid #78287 | pTfdc1Sc | addgene partial sequence | sequence record 151199 | Jasanoff-Rev  5'-gctcatgtttgacagcttatcatc-3'
TGCTTCTGGCGTCAGGCAGCCATCGGAAGCTGTGGTATGGCTGTGCAGGTCGTAAATCACTGCATAATTC
GTGTCGCTCAAGGCGCACTCCCGTTCTGGATAATGTTTTTTGCGCCGACATCATAACGGTTCTGGCAAAT
ATTCTGAAATGAGCTGTTGACAATTAATCATCCGGCTCGTATAATGTGTGGAATTGTGAGCGGATAACAA
TTTCACACAGGAAACAGACCATGGAATTCGGGAGGAATTATATGAGGAAGCTAAATCCAGCTTTAGAATT
TAGAGACTTTATCCAGGTCTTAAAAGATGAAGATGACTTAATCGAAATTACCGAAGAGATTGATCCAAAT
CTCGAAGTAGGTGCAATTATGAGGAAGGCCTATGAATCCCACTTACCAGCCCCGTTATTTAAAAATCTCA
AAGGTGCTTCGAAGGATCTTTTCAGCATTTTAGGTTGCCCAGCCGGTTTAAGAAGTAAGGAGAAAGGAGA
TCATGGTAGAATTGCCCATCATCTGGGGCTCGACCCAAAAACAACTATCAAGGAAATCATAGATTATTTG
CTGGAGTGTAAGGAGAAGGAACCTCTCCCCCCAATCACTGTTCCTGTGTCATCTGCACCTTGTAAAACAC
ATATACTTTCTGAAGAAAAAATACATCTACAAAGCCTGCCAACACCATATCTACATGTTTCAGACGGTGG
CAAGTACTTACAAACGTACGGAATGTGGATTCTTCAAACTCCAGATAAAAAATGGACTAATTGGTCAATT
GCTAGAGGTATGGTTGTAGATGACAAGCATATCACTGGTCTGGTAATTAAACCACAACATATTAGACAAA
TTGCTGACTCTTGGGCAGCAATTGGAAAAGCAAATGAAATTCCTTTCGCGTTATGTTTTGGCGTTCCCCC
AGCAGCTATTTTAGTTAGTTCCATGCCAATTCCTGAAGGTGTTTCTGAATCGGATTATGTTGGCGCAATC
TTGGGTGAGTCGGTTCCAGTAG
